>Addgene plasmid #161408 | pDONR221-SLC6A1_STOP | addgene full sequence | sequence record 390324 | Addgene NGS Result
CAAATAATGATTTTATTTTGACTGATAGTGACCTGTTCGTTGCAACACATTGATGAGCAATGCTTTTTTA
TAATGCCAACTTTGTACAAAAAAGCAGGCTCCACCATGGCCACAAACGGCTCCAAGGTGGCCGACGGCCA
GATCTCCACCGAGGTGTCTGAGGCCCCTGTGGCCAATGATAAGCCAAAGACACTGGTGGTGAAGGTGCAG
AAGAAGGCAGCAGACCTGCCTGACAGGGATACCTGGAAGGGCAGATTCGATTTTCTGATGTCTTGCGTGG
GATACGCAATCGGACTGGGAAACGTGTGGCGGTTCCCATACCTGTGCGGCAAGAATGGCGGCGGCGCCTT
TCTGATCCCTTACTTCCTGACACTGATCTTTGCCGGCGTGCCACTGTTTCTGCTGGAGTGCAGCCTGGGC
CAGTATACCTCCATCGGAGGACTGGGCGTGTGGAAGCTGGCACCCATGTTCAAGGGAGTGGGACTGGCAG
CAGCCGTGCTGTCCTTTTGGCTGAACATCTACTATATCGTGATCATCTCTTGGGCCATCTACTATCTGTA
CAATAGCTTCACCACAACCCTGCCATGGAAGCAGTGCGACAACCCCTGGAATACAGATAGGTGTTTCTCC
AACTATTCTATGGTGAACACAACCAATATGACAAGCGCCGTGGTGGAGTTTTGGGAGAGGAATATGCACC
AGATGACCGACGGCCTGGATAAGCCAGGACAGATCAGGTGGCCTCTGGCAATCACCCTGGCCATCGCCTG
GATCCTGGTGTACTTCTGCATCTGGAAGGGCGTGGGCTGGACAGGCAAGGTGGTGTATTTTTCCGCCACC
TACCCTTATATCATGCTGATCATCCTGTTCTTTAGGGGAGTGACACTGCCAGGAGCAAAGGAGGGCATCC
TGTTCTACATCACCCCTAACTTTAGAAAGCTGTCCGACTCTGAAGTGTGGCTGGATGCCGCCACCCAGAT
CTTCTTTTCCTATGGACTGGGACTGGGATCTCTGATCGCCCTGGGAAGCTACAACTCCTTCCACAACAAC
GTGTACAGGGACTCTATCATCGTGTGCTGTATCAATTCTTGTACAAGCATGTTCGCCGGCTTTGTGATCT
TCAGCATCGTGGGCTTCATGGCCCACGTGACCAAGCGCAGCATCGCAGATGTGGCAGCATCCGGACCAGG
ACTGGCCTTTCTGGCATACCCTGAGGCAGTGACCCAGCTGCCCATCTCCCCTCTGTGGGCCATCCTGTTC
TTTTCTATGCTGCTGATGCTGGGCATCGACAGCCAGTTCTGCACAGTGGAGGGCTTTATCACCGCCCTGG
TGGATGAGTATCCCAGGCTGCTGCGCAACCGGAGAGAGCTGTTCATCGCCGCCGTGTGCATCATCTCTTA
CCTGATCGGCCTGAGCAATATCACACAGGGCGGCATCTACGTGTTCAAGCTGTTCGACTACTATAGCGCC
TCCGGCATGTCCCTGCTGTTCCTGGTGTTCTTTGAGTGCGTGAGCATCAGCTGGTTCTACGGCGTGAACA
GGTTTTATGATAATATCCAGGAGATGGTGGGCTCCCGCCCATGCATCTGGTGGAAGCTGTGCTGGTCTTT
CTTTACCCCCATCATCGTGGCCGGCGTGTTCATCTTTAGCGCCGTGCAGATGACACCACTGACCATGGGC
AACTACGTGTTCCCAAAGTGGGGACAGGGAGTGGGATGGCTGATGGCACTGAGCTCCATGGTGCTGATCC
CCGGCTACATGGCCTATATGTTTCTGACACTGAAGGGCAGCCTGAAGCAGCGGATCCAGGTCATGGTGCA
GCCTTCCGAGGACATCGTGAGACCAGAGAATGGACCAGAGCAGCCACAGGCAGGATCTAGCACCAGCAAG
GAGGCCTACATCTAAGACCCAGCTTTCTTGTACAAAGTTGGCATTATAAGAAAGCATTGCTTATCAATTT
GTTGCAACGAACAGGTCACTATCAGTCAAAATAAAATCATTATTTGCCATCCAGCTGATATCCCCTATAG
TGAGTCGTATTACATGGTCATAGCTGTTTCCTGGCAGCTCTGGCCCGTGTCTCAAAATCTCTGATGTTAC
ATTGCACAAGATAAAAATATATCATCATGAACAATAAAACTGTCTGCTTACATAAACAGTAATACAAGGG
GTGTTATGAGCCATATTCAACGGGAAACGTCGAGGCCGCGATTAAATTCCAACATGGATGCTGATTTATA
TGGGTATAAATGGGCTCGCGATAATGTCGGGCAATCAGGTGCGACAATCTATCGCTTGTATGGGAAGCCC
GATGCGCCAGAGTTGTTTCTGAAACATGGCAAAGGTAGCGTTGCCAATGATGTTACAGATGAGATGGTCA
GACTAAACTGGCTGACGGAATTTATGCCTCTTCCGACCATCAAGCATTTTATCCGTACTCCTGATGATGC
ATGGTTACTCACCACTGCGATCCCCGGAAAAACAGCATTCCAGGTATTAGAAGAATATCCTGATTCAGGT
GAAAATATTGTTGATGCGCTGGCAGTGTTCCTGCGCCGGTTGCATTCGATTCCTGTTTGTAATTGTCCTT
TTAACAGCGATCGCGTATTTCGTCTCGCTCAGGCGCAATCACGAATGAATAACGGTTTGGTTGATGCGAG
TGATTTTGATGACGAGCGTAATGGCTGGCCTGTTGAACAAGTCTGGAAAGAAATGCATAAACTTTTGCCA
TTCTCACCGGATTCAGTCGTCACTCATGGTGATTTCTCACTTGATAACCTTATTTTTGACGAGGGGAAAT
TAATAGGTTGTATTGATGTTGGACGAGTCGGAATCGCAGACCGATACCAGGATCTTGCCATCCTATGGAA
CTGCCTCGGTGAGTTTTCTCCTTCATTACAGAAACGGCTTTTTCAAAAATATGGTATTGATAATCCTGAT
ATGAATAAATTGCAGTTTCATTTGATGCTCGATGAGTTTTTCTAATCAGAATTGGTTAATTGGTTGTAAC
ACTGGCAGAGCATTACGCTGACTTGACGGGACGGCGCAAGCTCATGACCAAAATCCCTTAACGTGAGTTA
CGCGTCGTTCCACTGAGCGTCAGACCCCGTAGAAAAGATCAAAGGATCTTCTTGAGATCCTTTTTTTCTG
CGCGTAATCTGCTGCTTGCAAACAAAAAAACCACCGCTACCAGCGGTGGTTTGTTTGCCGGATCAAGAGC
TACCAACTCTTTTTCCGAAGGTAACTGGCTTCAGCAGAGCGCAGATACCAAATACTGTTCTTCTAGTGTA
GCCGTAGTTAGGCCACCACTTCAAGAACTCTGTAGCACCGCCTACATACCTCGCTCTGCTAATCCTGTTA
CCAGTGGCTGCTGCCAGTGGCGATAAGTCGTGTCTTACCGGGTTGGACTCAAGACGATAGTTACCGGATA
AGGCGCAGCGGTCGGGCTGAACGGGGGGTTCGTGCACACAGCCCAGCTTGGAGCGAACGACCTACACCGA
ACTGAGATACCTACAGCGTGAGCTATGAGAAAGCGCCACGCTTCCCGAAGGGAGAAAGGCGGACAGGTAT
CCGGTAAGCGGCAGGGTCGGAACAGGAGAGCGCACGAGGGAGCTTCCAGGGGGAAACGCCTGGTATCTTT
ATAGTCCTGTCGGGTTTCGCCACCTCTGACTTGAGCGTCGATTTTTGTGATGCTCGTCAGGGGGGCGGAG
CCTATGGAAAAACGCCAGCAACGCGGCCTTTTTACGGTTCCTGGCCTTTTGCTGGCCTTTTGCTCACATG
TTCTTTCCTGCGTTATCCCCTGATTCTGTGGATAACCGTATTACCGCCTTTGAGTGAGCTGATACCGCTC
GCCGCAGCCGAACGACCGAGCGCAGCGAGTCAGTGAGCGAGGAAGCGGAAGAGCGCCCAATACGCAAACC
GCCTCTCCCCGCGCGTTGGCCGATTCATTAATGCAGCTGGCACGACAGGTTTCCCGACTGGAAAGCGGGC
AGTGAGCGCAACGCAATTAATACGCGTACCGCTAGCCAGGAAGAGTTTGTAGAAACGCAAAAAGGCCATC
CGTCAGGATGGCCTTCTGCTTAGTTTGATGCCTGGCAGTTTATGGCGGGCGTCCTGCCCGCCACCCTCCG
GGCCGTTGCTTCACAACGTTCAAATCCGCTCCCGGCGGATTTGTCCTACTCAGGAGAGCGTTCACCGACA
AACAACAGATAAAACGAAAGGCCCAGTCTTCCGACTGAGCCTTTCGTTTTATTTGATGCCTGGCAGTTCC
CTACTCTCGCGTTAACGCTAGCATGGATGTTTTCCCAGTCACGACGTTGTAAAACGACGGCCAGTCTTAA
GCTCGGGCCC
Features (pLannotate 1.2.2; 10 found; start..end, strand, type, name):
      1..100     +  protein_bind   attL1: mutant version of attL; recombination site for the Gateway® LR reaction LR Clonase™
    106..1902    +  CDS            SLC6A1: SC6A1_HUMAN - Also known as GABATR, GABT1, GAT1. Experimental evidence at protein level: Swiss-Prot protein existence level 1. Terminates the action of GABA by its high affinity sodium- dependent reuptake into presynaptic terminals. From Homo sapiens (Human).
   1907..2006    -  protein_bind   attL2: mutant version of attL; recombination site for the Gateway® LR reaction LR Clonase™
   2024..2042    -  promoter       T7 promoter: promoter for bacteriophage T7 RNA polymerase
   2176..2985    +  CDS            KanR: aminoglycoside phosphotransferase; aph(3')-Ia; confers resistance to kanamycin in bacteria or G418 (Geneticin®) in eukaryotes
   3132..3720    +  rep_origin     ori: high-copy-number ColE1/pMB1/pBR322/pUC origin of replication
   3903..3995    +  CDS            lacI (fragment): lac repressor; lacI; The lac repressor binds to the lac operator to inhibit transcription in E. coli. This inhibition can be relieved by adding lactose or isopropyl-β-D-thiogalactopyranoside (IPTG).
   4050..4077    -  terminator     rrnB T2 terminator: transcription terminator T2 from the E. coli rrnB gene
   4209..4252    +  terminator     rrnB T1 terminator: Escherichia coli rrnB; transcription terminator T1 from the E. coli rrnB gene
   4299..4335    -  CDS            lacZα (fragment): LacZα fragment of β-galactosidase; lacZ fragment
