[The description below was written by a language model from this plasmid's Addgene catalogue record and pLannotate feature annotations shown in this document.]
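Description:
pDONR221-SLC6A1_STOP is a Gateway entry clone built on the pDONR221 backbone and carrying a codon-optimized open reading frame for human SLC6A1 (also known as GAT1, GABATR or GABATHG), the sodium-dependent transporter that terminates GABA signalling by taking the neurotransmitter back up into presynaptic terminals. The sequenced plasmid is about 4.35 kb. It is maintained in E. coli through a high-copy ColE1/pUC-type origin and selected with kanamycin via an aminoglycoside phosphotransferase gene. rrnB T1 and T2 transcription terminators lie upstream of the cloning region, where they insulate the insert from read-through transcription. Short lacI and lacZα fragments are also annotated and appear to be backbone remnants with no functional role.

The roughly 1.8 kb SLC6A1 coding sequence sits between attL1 and attL2 sites, so an LR Clonase reaction can move it directionally into any attR-containing destination vector. The catalogue lists the vector type as mammalian expression, but the feature table shows no eukaryotic promoter or polyadenylation signal. The only promoter annotated is a T7 promoter just outside attL2, oriented towards the insert on the opposite strand, so expression in cells depends on the destination vector chosen. This version keeps a stop codon at the end of the ORF, which suits untagged or N-terminally tagged expression but prevents C-terminal fusions. The depositor notes that a companion clone without the stop codon exists for that purpose. The plasmid belongs to a consortium collection of solute carrier (SLC) transporter clones assembled to support transporter research and drug discovery.
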