Addgene plasmid #161408: pDONR221-SLC6A1_STOP
Purpose: Gateway entry clone with codon-optimized ORF sequence for subcloning into custom expression vectors. Contains a STOP codon at the end of the codon-optimized ORF sequence.
Depositing lab: RESOLUTE Consortium & Giulio Superti-Furga. Depositing organization: CeMM Research Center for Molecular Medicine. Publication: The RESOLUTE consortium: unlocking SLC transporters for drug discovery. Superti-Furga G, Lackner D, Wiedmer T, Ingles-Prieto A, Barbosa B, Girardi E, Goldmann U, Gurtl B, Klavins K, Klimek C, Lindinger S, Lineiro-Retes E, Muller AC, Onstein S, Redinger G, Reil D, Sedlyarov V, Wolf G, Crawford M, Everley R, ... Steppan CM. Nat Rev Drug Discov. 2020 Jul;19(7):429-430. doi: 10.1038/d41573-020-00056-6. PubMed 32265506.
Backbone
  Vector backbone: pDONR221
  Backbone manufacturer: ThermoFisher Scientific
  Backbone size w/o insert (bp): 2550
  Vector type: Mammalian Expression
Growth in bacteria
  Bacterial resistance: Kanamycin, 50 μg/mL
  Growth temperature: 37°C
  Growth strain: NEB Stable
  Copy number: High Copy
Gene/Insert
  Gene/Insert name: SLC6A1 (alt name: GAT1, GABATR, GABATHG)
  Species: H. sapiens (human)
  Insert size (bp): 1800
  Entrez Gene: SLC6A1 (a.k.a. GABATHG, GABATR, GAT1, MAE, hGAT-1)
  Cloning method: Gateway Cloning
  Sequencing primers: 5′ M13-fwd; 3′ M13-rev
Terms and licenses: Academic/Nonprofit Terms; Industry Terms
Depositor comments: This plasmid contains a STOP codon at the end of the codon-optimized ORF. For the version of this plasmid that does not contain a STOP codon, please see Addgene plasmid 132242 For more information on the full Resolute plasmid collection, please see www.addgene.org/depositor-collections/re-solute/. Please provide your feedback on this plasmid to the RESOLUTE consortium by filling out their RESOLUTE repository feedback form: https://forms.office.com/Pages/ResponsePage.aspx?id=0e05yklzmkS7rjFGQL4N7z4feCLQvEJAmVcOCM_u885UN1JJRko0Ukg4TVQwNTZLOUxPQVJWT1NHUCQlQCN0PWcu
How to cite: pDONR221-SLC6A1_STOP was a gift from RESOLUTE Consortium & Giulio Superti-Furga (Addgene plasmid # 161408 ; http://n2t.net/addgene:161408 ; RRID:Addgene_161408)
