>Addgene plasmid #161408 | pDONR221-SLC6A1_STOP | depositor partial sequence | sequence record 312751 | Codon-optimized ORF of SLC6A1
ATGGCCACAAACGGCTCCAAGGTGGCCGACGGCCAGATCTCCACCGAGGTGTCTGAGGCCCCTGTGGCCA
ATGATAAGCCAAAGACACTGGTGGTGAAGGTGCAGAAGAAGGCAGCAGACCTGCCTGACAGGGATACCTG
GAAGGGCAGATTCGATTTTCTGATGTCTTGCGTGGGATACGCAATCGGACTGGGAAACGTGTGGCGGTTC
CCATACCTGTGCGGCAAGAATGGCGGCGGCGCCTTTCTGATCCCTTACTTCCTGACACTGATCTTTGCCG
GCGTGCCACTGTTTCTGCTGGAGTGCAGCCTGGGCCAGTATACCTCCATCGGAGGACTGGGCGTGTGGAA
GCTGGCACCCATGTTCAAGGGAGTGGGACTGGCAGCAGCCGTGCTGTCCTTTTGGCTGAACATCTACTAT
ATCGTGATCATCTCTTGGGCCATCTACTATCTGTACAATAGCTTCACCACAACCCTGCCATGGAAGCAGT
GCGACAACCCCTGGAATACAGATAGGTGTTTCTCCAACTATTCTATGGTGAACACAACCAATATGACAAG
CGCCGTGGTGGAGTTTTGGGAGAGGAATATGCACCAGATGACCGACGGCCTGGATAAGCCAGGACAGATC
AGGTGGCCTCTGGCAATCACCCTGGCCATCGCCTGGATCCTGGTGTACTTCTGCATCTGGAAGGGCGTGG
GCTGGACAGGCAAGGTGGTGTATTTTTCCGCCACCTACCCTTATATCATGCTGATCATCCTGTTCTTTAG
GGGAGTGACACTGCCAGGAGCAAAGGAGGGCATCCTGTTCTACATCACCCCTAACTTTAGAAAGCTGTCC
GACTCTGAAGTGTGGCTGGATGCCGCCACCCAGATCTTCTTTTCCTATGGACTGGGACTGGGATCTCTGA
TCGCCCTGGGAAGCTACAACTCCTTCCACAACAACGTGTACAGGGACTCTATCATCGTGTGCTGTATCAA
TTCTTGTACAAGCATGTTCGCCGGCTTTGTGATCTTCAGCATCGTGGGCTTCATGGCCCACGTGACCAAG
CGCAGCATCGCAGATGTGGCAGCATCCGGACCAGGACTGGCCTTTCTGGCATACCCTGAGGCAGTGACCC
AGCTGCCCATCTCCCCTCTGTGGGCCATCCTGTTCTTTTCTATGCTGCTGATGCTGGGCATCGACAGCCA
GTTCTGCACAGTGGAGGGCTTTATCACCGCCCTGGTGGATGAGTATCCCAGGCTGCTGCGCAACCGGAGA
GAGCTGTTCATCGCCGCCGTGTGCATCATCTCTTACCTGATCGGCCTGAGCAATATCACACAGGGCGGCA
TCTACGTGTTCAAGCTGTTCGACTACTATAGCGCCTCCGGCATGTCCCTGCTGTTCCTGGTGTTCTTTGA
GTGCGTGAGCATCAGCTGGTTCTACGGCGTGAACAGGTTTTATGATAATATCCAGGAGATGGTGGGCTCC
CGCCCATGCATCTGGTGGAAGCTGTGCTGGTCTTTCTTTACCCCCATCATCGTGGCCGGCGTGTTCATCT
TTAGCGCCGTGCAGATGACACCACTGACCATGGGCAACTACGTGTTCCCAAAGTGGGGACAGGGAGTGGG
ATGGCTGATGGCACTGAGCTCCATGGTGCTGATCCCCGGCTACATGGCCTATATGTTTCTGACACTGAAG
GGCAGCCTGAAGCAGCGGATCCAGGTCATGGTGCAGCCTTCCGAGGACATCGTGAGACCAGAGAATGGAC
CAGAGCAGCCACAGGCAGGATCTAGCACCAGCAAGGAGGCCTACATCTAA
